Addgene plasmid #75759: PIK3R5 gRNA (BRDN0001146332)
Purpose: 3rd generation lentiviral gRNA plasmid targeting human PIK3R5
Depositing lab: John Doench & David Root. Depositing organization: Broad Institute. Publication: Optimized sgRNA design to maximize activity and minimize off-target effects of CRISPR-Cas9. Doench JG, Fusi N, Sullender M, Hegde M, Vaimberg EW, Donovan KF, Smith I, Tothova Z, Wilen C, Orchard R, Virgin HW, Listgarten J, Root DE. Nat Biotechnol. 2016 Jan 18. doi: 10.1038/nbt.3437. PubMed 26780180.
Backbone
  Vector backbone: lentiGuide-Puro
  Backbone manufacturer: Zhang Lab (Addgene plasmid # 52963)
  Vector type: Mammalian Expression, Lentiviral, CRISPR
  Selectable markers: Puromycin
Growth in bacteria
  Bacterial resistance: Ampicillin, 100 μg/mL
  Growth temperature: 37°C
  Growth strain: DH5alpha
  Copy number: High Copy
Gene/Insert
  Gene/Insert name: PIK3R5 (alt names: PIK3R5; NM_001142633.2)
  gRNA/shRNA sequence: AAAGACCACAACACGTAGCG
  Species: H. sapiens (human)
  Entrez Gene: PIK3R5 (a.k.a. F730038I15Rik, FOAP-2, P101-PI3K, p101)
  Promoter: hU6
  Cloning method: Unknown
  Sequencing primers: 5′ U6-F; 3′ pS2-R
Terms and licenses: Academic/Nonprofit Terms; Industry Terms: Not Available to Industry
Depositor comments: The gRNA was designed to target the following Genbank reference sequence(s): NM_001142633.2,NM_001251851.1,NM_001251852.1,NM_001251853.1,NM_001251855.1,NM_014308.3. Note that this plasmid does NOT contain Cas9. It should be used in conjunction with lentiCas9-Blast (Addgene #52962) or otherwise with cell lines already expressing Cas9. Browse the full kinome gRNA library at http://www.addgene.org/pooled-library/broadgpp-human-kinome/ or visit http://www.broadinstitute.org/rnai/public/ for detailed protocols and information.
How to cite: PIK3R5 gRNA (BRDN0001146332) was a gift from John Doench & David Root (Addgene plasmid # 75759 ; http://n2t.net/addgene:75759 ; RRID:Addgene_75759)
