[The description below was written by a language model from this plasmid's Addgene catalogue record and the feature table of its GenBank file.]
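Description:
PIK3R5 gRNA (BRDN0001146332) is a third-generation lentiviral CRISPR guide RNA plasmid built on the lentiGuide-Puro backbone, an 8.3 kb circular construct designed to deliver a single guide RNA against human PIK3R5 (also known as p101, a regulatory subunit of PI3K). In bacteria it is maintained at high copy through a ColE1/pUC-type origin and selected with ampicillin via the bla gene. An f1 origin, an SV40 origin and flanking T7, T3 and lac promoter elements are backbone remnants.

The lentiviral cassette begins with an RSV promoter fused to a truncated HIV-1 5' LTR, which makes genomic RNA production in packaging cells independent of Tat. This is followed by the Psi packaging signal and the Rev response element for nuclear export of the unspliced transcript. It ends in a U3-deleted, self-inactivating 3' LTR with a downstream SV40 polyadenylation signal. Within this unit, the human U6 RNA polymerase III promoter drives the PIK3R5-specific spacer joined to the Streptococcus pyogenes Cas9 guide RNA scaffold. A cPPT/CTS element, which aids nuclear import of the reverse-transcribed genome, lies just downstream of it. A separate EF-1-alpha promoter, including its intron A, expresses puromycin N-acetyltransferase so that transduced mammalian cells can be selected. A WPRE after this gene enhances transcript stability and expression.

The plasmid does not encode Cas9, so it is meant to be used with a separate Cas9 lentivirus or in cells already expressing Cas9. The guide was designed against several PIK3R5 reference transcripts and belongs to a human kinome guide RNA collection, making it suited to knockout of PIK3R5.
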