LOCUS       Exported 8323 bp ds-DNA circular SYN 13-MAY-2021
DEFINITION  3rd generation lentiviral gRNA plasmid targeting human PIK3R5.
ACCESSION   .
VERSION     .
KEYWORDS    PIK3R5 gRNA (BRDN0001146332)
SOURCE      synthetic DNA construct
  ORGANISM  synthetic DNA construct
REFERENCE   1 (bases 1 to 8323)
  AUTHORS   Doench JG, Fusi N, Sullender M, Hegde M, Vaimberg EW, Donovan KF,
            Smith I, Tothova Z, Wilen C, Orchard R, Virgin HW, Listgarten J,
            Root DE
  TITLE     Optimized sgRNA design to maximize activity and minimize off-target
            effects of CRISPR-Cas9.
  JOURNAL   Nat Biotechnol. 2016 Jan 18. doi: 10.1038/nbt.3437.
  PUBMED    26780180
REFERENCE   2 (bases 1 to 8323)
  AUTHORS   .
  TITLE     Direct Submission
  JOURNAL   Exported May 13, 2021 from SnapGene Server 1.1.58
            http://www.snapgene.com
FEATURES             Location/Qualifiers
     source          1..8323
                     /organism="synthetic DNA construct"
                     /mol_type="other DNA"
     promoter        87..1265
                     /label=EF-1-alpha promoter
                     /note="strong constitutive promoter for human elongation
                     factor EF-1-alpha"
     intron          318..1256
                     /label=EF-1-alpha intron A
                     /note="intron upstream of the start codon of human
                     EF-1-alpha"
     primer_bind     1213..1233
                     /label=EF1a-F
                     /note="Human elongation factor-1a promoter, forward primer"
     CDS             1278..1877
                     /codon_start=1
                     /gene="pac from Streptomyces alboniger"
                     /product="puromycin N-acetyltransferase"
                     /label=PuroR
                     /note="confers resistance to puromycin"
                     /translation="MTEYKPTVRLATRDDVPRAVRTLAAAFADYPATRHTVDPDRHIER
                     VTELQELFLTRVGLDIGKVWVADDGAAVAVWTTPESVEAGAVFAEIGPRMAELSGSRLA
                     AQQQMEGLLAPHRPKEPAWFLATVGVSPDHQGKGLGSAVVLPGVEAAERAGVPAFLETS
                     APRNLPFYERLGFTVTADVEVPEGPRTWCMTRKPGA"
     primer_bind     complement(1278..1297)
                     /label=Puro-R
                     /note="Puromycin resistance gene, reverse primer. Also
                     called puro-variant-R"
     primer_bind     1774..1794
                     /label=Puro-F
                     /note="Puromycin resistance gene, forward primer"
     misc_feature    1893..2481
                     /label=WPRE
                     /note="woodchuck hepatitis virus posttranscriptional
                     regulatory element"
     primer_bind     complement(1946..1966)
                     /label=WPRE-R
                     /note="WPRE, reverse primer"
     CDS             complement(2364..2375)
                     /codon_start=1
                     /product="Factor Xa recognition and cleavage site"
                     /label=Factor Xa site
                     /translation="IEGR"
     LTR             2553..2786
                     /label=3' LTR (Delta-U3)
                     /note="self-inactivating 3' long terminal repeat (LTR) from
                     HIV-1"
     polyA_signal    2864..2985
                     /label=SV40 poly(A) signal
                     /note="SV40 polyadenylation signal"
     primer_bind     complement(2901..2920)
                     /label=SV40pA-R
                     /note="SV40 polyA, reverse primer"
     primer_bind     2955..2974
                     /label=EBV-rev
                     /note="SV40 polyA terminator, reverse primer"
     rep_origin      3025..3160
                     /label=SV40 ori
                     /note="SV40 origin of replication"
     primer_bind     3087..3106
                     /label=SV40pro-F
                     /note="SV40 promoter/origin, forward primer"
     primer_bind     complement(3180..3199)
                     /label=T7
                     /note="T7 promoter, forward primer"
     promoter        complement(3181..3199)
                     /label=T7 promoter
                     /note="promoter for bacteriophage T7 RNA polymerase"
     primer_bind     complement(3209..3226)
                     /label=M13 Forward
                     /note="In lacZ gene. Also called M13-F20 or M13 (-21)
                     Forward"
     primer_bind     complement(3209..3225)
                     /label=M13 fwd
                     /note="common sequencing primer, one of multiple similar
                     variants"
     primer_bind     complement(3218..3240)
                     /label=M13/pUC Forward
                     /note="In lacZ gene"
     rep_origin      3367..3822
                     /direction=RIGHT
                     /label=f1 ori
                     /note="f1 bacteriophage origin of replication; arrow
                     indicates direction of (+) strand synthesis"
     primer_bind     complement(3454..3473)
                     /label=F1ori-R
                     /note="F1 origin, reverse primer"
     primer_bind     3664..3685
                     /label=F1ori-F
                     /note="F1 origin, forward primer"
     promoter        3848..3952
                     /gene="bla"
                     /label=AmpR promoter
     CDS             3953..4813
                     /codon_start=1
                     /gene="bla"
                     /product="beta-lactamase"
                     /label=AmpR
                     /note="confers resistance to ampicillin, carbenicillin, and
                     related antibiotics"
                     /translation="MSIQHFRVALIPFFAAFCLPVFAHPETLVKVKDAEDQLGARVGYI
                     ELDLNSGKILESFRPEERFPMMSTFKVLLCGAVLSRIDAGQEQLGRRIHYSQNDLVEYS
                     PVTEKHLTDGMTVRELCSAAITMSDNTAANLLLTTIGGPKELTAFLHNMGDHVTRLDRW
                     EPELNEAIPNDERDTTMPVAMATTLRKLLTGELLTLASRQQLIDWMEADKVAGPLLRSA
                     LPAGWFIADKSGAGERGSRGIIAALGPDGKPSRIVVIYTTGSQATMDERNRQIAEIGAS
                     LIKHW"
     primer_bind     complement(4171..4190)
                     /label=Amp-R
                     /note="Ampicillin resistance gene, reverse primer"
     rep_origin      4984..5572
                     /direction=RIGHT
                     /label=ori
                     /note="high-copy-number ColE1/pMB1/pBR322/pUC origin of
                     replication"
     primer_bind     5473..5492
                     /label=pBR322ori-F
                     /note="pBR322 origin, forward primer"
     primer_bind     5726..5743
                     /label=L4440
                     /note="L4440 vector, forward primer"
     protein_bind    5860..5881
                     /label=CAP binding site
                     /bound_moiety="E. coli catabolite activator protein"
                     /note="CAP binding activates transcription in the presence
                     of cAMP."
     promoter        5896..5926
                     /label=lac promoter
                     /note="promoter for the E. coli lac operon"
     protein_bind    5934..5950
                     /label=lac operator
                     /bound_moiety="lac repressor encoded by lacI"
                     /note="The lac repressor binds to the lac operator to
                     inhibit transcription in E. coli. This inhibition can be
                     relieved by adding lactose or
                     isopropyl-beta-D-thiogalactopyranoside (IPTG)."
     primer_bind     5939..5961
                     /label=M13/pUC Reverse
                     /note="In lacZ gene"
     primer_bind     5958..5974
                     /label=M13 rev
                     /note="common sequencing primer, one of multiple similar
                     variants"
     primer_bind     5958..5974
                     /label=M13 Reverse
                     /note="In lacZ gene. Also called M13-rev"
     primer_bind     5993..6013
                     /label=T3
                     /note="T3 promoter, forward primer"
     promoter        5995..6013
                     /label=T3 promoter
                     /note="promoter for bacteriophage T3 RNA polymerase"
     promoter        6041..6267
                     /label=RSV promoter
                     /note="Rous sarcoma virus enhancer/promoter"
     LTR             6268..6448
                     /label=5' LTR (truncated)
                     /note="truncated 5' long terminal repeat (LTR) from HIV-1"
     misc_feature    6495..6620
                     /label=HIV-1 Psi
                     /note="packaging signal of human immunodeficiency virus
                     type 1"
     misc_feature    7113..7346
                     /label=RRE
                     /note="The Rev response element (RRE) of HIV-1 allows for
                     Rev-dependent mRNA export from the nucleus to the
                     cytoplasm."
     CDS             7531..7575
                     /codon_start=1
                     /product="antigenic peptide corresponding to amino acids
                     655 to 669 of the HIV envelope protein gp41 (Lutje Hulsik
                     et al., 2013)"
                     /label=gp41 peptide
                     /note="recognized by the 2H10 single-chain llama nanobody"
                     /translation="KNEQELLELDKWASL"
     promoter        7753..7993
                     /label=U6 promoter
                     /note="RNA polymerase III promoter for human U6 snRNA"
     primer_bind     7753..7773
                     /label=hU6-F
                     /note="Human U6 promoter, forward primer"
     primer_bind     7924..7943
                     /label=LKO.1 5'
                     /note="Human U6 promoter, forward primer"
     misc_RNA        8023..8098
                     /label=gRNA scaffold
                     /note="guide RNA scaffold for the Streptococcus pyogenes
                     CRISPR/Cas9 system"
     misc_feature    8154..8271
                     /label=cPPT/CTS
                     /note="central polypurine tract and central termination
                     sequence of HIV-1"
ORIGIN
        1 cccgggtgca aagatggata aagttttaaa cagagaggaa tctttgcagc taatggacct
       61 tctaggtctt gaaaggagtg ggaattggct ccggtgcccg tcagtgggca gagcgcacat
      121 cgcccacagt ccccgagaag ttggggggag gggtcggcaa ttgatccggt gcctagagaa
      181 ggtggcgcgg ggtaaactgg gaaagtgatg tcgtgtactg gctccgcctt tttcccgagg
      241 gtgggggaga accgtatata agtgcagtag tcgccgtgaa cgttcttttt cgcaacgggt
      301 ttgccgccag aacacaggta agtgccgtgt gtggttcccg cgggcctggc ctctttacgg
      361 gttatggccc ttgcgtgcct tgaattactt ccacctggct gcagtacgtg attcttgatc
      421 ccgagcttcg ggttggaagt gggtgggaga gttcgaggcc ttgcgcttaa ggagcccctt
      481 cgcctcgtgc ttgagttgag gcctggcctg ggcgctgggg ccgccgcgtg cgaatctggt
      541 ggcaccttcg cgcctgtctc gctgctttcg ataagtctct agccatttaa aatttttgat
      601 gacctgctgc gacgcttttt ttctggcaag atagtcttgt aaatgcgggc caagatctgc
      661 acactggtat ttcggttttt ggggccgcgg gcggcgacgg ggcccgtgcg tcccagcgca
      721 catgttcggc gaggcggggc ctgcgagcgc ggccaccgag aatcggacgg gggtagtctc
      781 aagctggccg gcctgctctg gtgcctggcc tcgcgccgcc gtgtatcgcc ccgccctggg
      841 cggcaaggct ggcccggtcg gcaccagttg cgtgagcgga aagatggccg cttcccggcc
      901 ctgctgcagg gagctcaaaa tggaggacgc ggcgctcggg agagcgggcg ggtgagtcac
      961 ccacacaaag gaaaagggcc tttccgtcct cagccgtcgc ttcatgtgac tccacggagt
     1021 accgggcgcc gtccaggcac ctcgattagt tctcgagctt ttggagtacg tcgtctttag
     1081 gttgggggga ggggttttat gcgatggagt ttccccacac tgagtgggtg gagactgaag
     1141 ttaggccagc ttggcacttg atgtaattct ccttggaatt tgcccttttt gagtttggat
     1201 cttggttcat tctcaagcct cagacagtgg ttcaaagttt ttttcttcca tttcaggtgt
     1261 cgtgacgtac ggccaccatg accgagtaca agcccacggt gcgcctcgcc acccgcgacg
     1321 acgtccccag ggccgtacgc accctcgccg ccgcgttcgc cgactacccc gccacgcgcc
     1381 acaccgtcga tccggaccgc cacatcgagc gggtcaccga gctgcaagaa ctcttcctca
     1441 cgcgcgtcgg gctcgacatc ggcaaggtgt gggtcgcgga cgacggcgcc gccgtggcgg
     1501 tctggaccac gccggagagc gtcgaagcgg gggcggtgtt cgccgagatc ggcccgcgca
     1561 tggccgagtt gagcggttcc cggctggccg cgcagcaaca gatggaaggc ctcctggcgc
     1621 cgcaccggcc caaggagccc gcgtggttcc tggccaccgt cggagtctcg cccgaccacc
     1681 agggcaaggg tctgggcagc gccgtcgtgc tccccggagt ggaggcggcc gagcgcgccg
     1741 gggtgcccgc cttcctggag acctccgcgc cccgcaacct ccccttctac gagcggctcg
     1801 gcttcaccgt caccgccgac gtcgaggtgc ccgaaggacc gcgcacctgg tgcatgaccc
     1861 gcaagcccgg tgcctgaacg cgttaagtcg acaatcaacc tctggattac aaaatttgtg
     1921 aaagattgac tggtattctt aactatgttg ctccttttac gctatgtgga tacgctgctt
     1981 taatgccttt gtatcatgct attgcttccc gtatggcttt cattttctcc tccttgtata
     2041 aatcctggtt gctgtctctt tatgaggagt tgtggcccgt tgtcaggcaa cgtggcgtgg
     2101 tgtgcactgt gtttgctgac gcaaccccca ctggttgggg cattgccacc acctgtcagc
     2161 tcctttccgg gactttcgct ttccccctcc ctattgccac ggcggaactc atcgccgcct
     2221 gccttgcccg ctgctggaca ggggctcggc tgttgggcac tgacaattcc gtggtgttgt
     2281 cggggaaatc atcgtccttt ccttggctgc tcgcctgtgt tgccacctgg attctgcgcg
     2341 ggacgtcctt ctgctacgtc ccttcggccc tcaatccagc ggaccttcct tcccgcggcc
     2401 tgctgccggc tctgcggcct cttccgcgtc ttcgccttcg ccctcagacg agtcggatct
     2461 ccctttgggc cgcctccccg cgtcgacttt aagaccaatg acttacaagg cagctgtaga
     2521 tcttagccac tttttaaaag aaaagggggg actggaaggg ctaattcact cccaacgaag
     2581 acaagatctg ctttttgctt gtactgggtc tctctggtta gaccagatct gagcctggga
     2641 gctctctggc taactaggga acccactgct taagcctcaa taaagcttgc cttgagtgct
     2701 tcaagtagtg tgtgcccgtc tgttgtgtga ctctggtaac tagagatccc tcagaccctt
     2761 ttagtcagtg tggaaaatct ctagcagtac gtatagtagt tcatgtcatc ttattattca
     2821 gtatttataa cttgcaaaga aatgaatatc agagagtgag aggaacttgt ttattgcagc
     2881 ttataatggt tacaaataaa gcaatagcat cacaaatttc acaaataaag catttttttc
     2941 actgcattct agttgtggtt tgtccaaact catcaatgta tcttatcatg tctggctcta
     3001 gctatcccgc ccctaactcc gcccatcccg cccctaactc cgcccagttc cgcccattct
     3061 ccgccccatg gctgactaat tttttttatt tatgcagagg ccgaggccgc ctcggcctct
     3121 gagctattcc agaagtagtg aggaggcttt tttggaggcc tagggacgta cccaattcgc
     3181 cctatagtga gtcgtattac gcgcgctcac tggccgtcgt tttacaacgt cgtgactggg
     3241 aaaaccctgg cgttacccaa cttaatcgcc ttgcagcaca tccccctttc gccagctggc
     3301 gtaatagcga agaggcccgc accgatcgcc cttcccaaca gttgcgcagc ctgaatggcg
     3361 aatgggnnnn nnnnnnnnnn nnnnnnnnnn nnnnnnnnnn nnnnnnnnnn nnnnnnnnnn
     3421 nnnnnnnnnn nnnnnnnnnn nnnnnnnnnn nnnnnnnnnn nnnnnnnnnn nnnnnnnnnn
     3481 nnnnnnnnnn cnnnnnnnnn nnnnnnnnnn nnnnnnnnnn nnnnnnnnnn nnnnnnnnnn
     3541 nnnnnnnnnn nnnnnnnnnn nnnnnnnnnn nnnnnnnnnn nnannnnnnn nnnnnnnnnn
     3601 nnnnnnnnnn nnnnnnnnnn nnnnnnnnnn nncctttgac gttggagtcc acgttcttta
     3661 atagtggact cttgttccaa actggaacaa cactcaaccc tatctcggtc tattcttttg
     3721 atttataagg gattttgccg atttcggcct attggttaaa aaatgagctg atttaacaaa
     3781 aatttaacgc gaattttaac aaaatattaa cgcttacaat ttaggtggca cttttcgggg
     3841 aaatgtgcgc ggaaccccta tttgtttatt tttctaaata cattcaaata tgtatccgct
     3901 catgagacaa taaccctgat aaatgcttca ataatattga aaaaggaaga gtatgagtat
     3961 tcaacatttc cgtgtcgccc ttattccctt ttttgcggca ttttgccttc ctgtttttgc
     4021 tcacccagaa acgctggtga aagtaaaaga tgctgaagat cagttgggtg cacgagtggg
     4081 ttacatcgaa ctggatctca acagcggtaa gatccttgag agttttcgcc ccgaagaacg
     4141 ttttccaatg atgagcactt ttaaagttct gctatgtggc gcggtattat cccgtattga
     4201 cgccgggcaa gagcaactcg gtcgccgcat acactattct cagaatgact tggttgagta
     4261 ctcaccagtc acagaaaagc atcttacgga tggcatgaca gtaagagaat tatgcagtgc
     4321 tgccataacc atgagtgata acactgcggc caacttactt ctgacaacga tcggaggacc
     4381 gaaggagcta accgcttttt tgcacaacat gggggatcat gtaactcgcc ttgatcgttg
     4441 ggaaccggag ctgaatgaag ccataccaaa cgacgagcgt gacaccacga tgcctgtagc
     4501 aatggcaaca acgttgcgca aactattaac tggcgaacta cttactctag cttcccggca
     4561 acaattaata gactggatgg aggcggataa agttgcagga ccacttctgc gctcggccct
     4621 tccggctggc tggtttattg ctgataaatc tggagccggt gagcgtgggt ctcgcggtat
     4681 cattgcagca ctggggccag atggtaagcc ctcccgtatc gtagttatct acacgacggg
     4741 gagtcaggca actatggatg aacgaaatag acagatcgct gagataggtg cctcactgat
     4801 taagcattgg taactgtcag accaagttta ctcatatata ctttagattg atttaaaact
     4861 tcatttttaa tttaaaagga tctaggtgaa gatccttttt gataatctca tgaccaaaat
     4921 cccttaacgt gagttttcgt tccactgagc gtcagacccc gtagaaaaga tcaaaggatc
     4981 ttcttgagat cctttttttc tgcgcgtaat ctgctgcttg caaacaaaaa aaccaccgct
     5041 accagcggtg gtttgtttgc cggatcaaga gctaccaact ctttttccga aggtaactgg
     5101 cttcagcaga gcgcagatac caaatactgt tcttctagtg tagccgtagt taggccacca
     5161 cttcaagaac tctgtagcac cgcctacata cctcgctctg ctaatcctgt taccagtggc
     5221 tgctgccagt ggcgataagt cgtgtcttac cgggttggac tcaagacgat agttaccgga
     5281 taaggcgcag cggtcgggct gaacgggggg ttcgtgcaca cagcccagct tggagcgaac
     5341 gacctacacc gaactgagat acctacagcg tgagctatga gaaagcgcca cgcttcccga
     5401 agggagaaag gcggacaggt atccggtaag cggcagggtc ggaacaggag agcgcacgag
     5461 ggagcttcca gggggaaacg cctggtatct ttatagtcct gtcgggtttc gccacctctg
     5521 acttgagcgt cgatttttgt gatgctcgtc aggggggcgg agcctatgga aaaacgccag
     5581 caacgcggcc tttttacggt tcctggcctt ttgctggcct tttgctcaca tgttctttcc
     5641 tgcgttatcc cctgattctg tggataaccg tattaccgcc tttgagtgag ctgataccgc
     5701 tcgccgcagc cgaacgaccg agcgcagcga gtcagtgagc gaggaagcgg aagagcgccc
     5761 aatacgcaaa ccgcctctcc ccgcgcgttg gccgattcat taatgcagct ggcacgacag
     5821 gtttcccgac tggaaagcgg gcagtgagcg caacgcaatt aatgtgagtt agctcactca
     5881 ttaggcaccc caggctttac actttatgct tccggctcgt atgttgtgtg gaattgtgag
     5941 cggataacaa tttcacacag gaaacagcta tgaccatgat tacgccaagc gcgcaattaa
     6001 ccctcactaa agggaacaaa agctggagct gcaagcttaa tgtagtctta tgcaatactc
     6061 ttgtagtctt gcaacatggt aacgatgagt tagcaacatg ccttacaagg agagaaaaag
     6121 caccgtgcat gccgattggt ggaagtaagg tggtacgatc gtgccttatt aggaaggcaa
     6181 cagacgggtc tgacatggat tggacgaacc actgaattgc cgcattgcag agatattgta
     6241 tttaagtgcc tagctcgata cataaacggg tctctctggt tagaccagat ctgagcctgg
     6301 gagctctctg gctaactagg gaacccactg cttaagcctc aataaagctt gccttgagtg
     6361 cttcaagtag tgtgtgcccg tctgttgtgt gactctggta actagagatc cctcagaccc
     6421 ttttagtcag tgtggaaaat ctctagcagt ggcgcccgaa cagggacttg aaagcgaaag
     6481 ggaaaccaga ggagctctct cgacgcagga ctcggcttgc tgaagcgcgc acggcaagag
     6541 gcgaggggcg gcgactggtg agtacgccaa aaattttgac tagcggaggc tagaaggaga
     6601 gagatgggtg cgagagcgtc agtattaagc gggggagaat tagatcgcga tgggaaaaaa
     6661 ttcggttaag gccaggggga aagaaaaaat ataaattaaa acatatagta tgggcaagca
     6721 gggagctaga acgattcgca gttaatcctg gcctgttaga aacatcagaa ggctgtagac
     6781 aaatactggg acagctacaa ccatcccttc agacaggatc agaagaactt agatcattat
     6841 ataatacagt agcaaccctc tattgtgtgc atcaaaggat agagataaaa gacaccaagg
     6901 aagctttaga caagatagag gaagagcaaa acaaaagtaa gaccaccgca cagcaagcgg
     6961 ccgctgatct tcagacctgg aggaggagat atgagggaca attggagaag tgaattatat
     7021 aaatataaag tagtaaaaat tgaaccatta ggagtagcac ccaccaaggc aaagagaaga
     7081 gtggtgcaga gagaaaaaag agcagtggga ataggagctt tgttccttgg gttcttggga
     7141 gcagcaggaa gcactatggg cgcagcgtca atgacgctga cggtacaggc cagacaatta
     7201 ttgtctggta tagtgcagca gcagaacaat ttgctgaggg ctattgaggc gcaacagcat
     7261 ctgttgcaac tcacagtctg gggcatcaag cagctccagg caagaatcct ggctgtggaa
     7321 agatacctaa aggatcaaca gctcctgggg atttggggtt gctctggaaa actcatttgc
     7381 accactgctg tgccttggaa tgctagttgg agtaataaat ctctggaaca gatttggaat
     7441 cacacgacct ggatggagtg ggacagagaa attaacaatt acacaagctt aatacactcc
     7501 ttaattgaag aatcgcaaaa ccagcaagaa aagaatgaac aagaattatt ggaattagat
     7561 aaatgggcaa gtttgtggaa ttggtttaac ataacaaatt ggctgtggta tataaaatta
     7621 ttcataatga tagtaggagg cttggtaggt ttaagaatag tttttgctgt actttctata
     7681 gtgaatagag ttaggcaggg atattcacca ttatcgtttc agacccacct cccaaccccg
     7741 aggggaccca gagagggcct atttcccatg attccttcat atttgcatat acgatacaag
     7801 gctgttagag agataattag aattaatttg actgtaaaca caaagatatt agtacaaaat
     7861 acgtgacgta gaaagtaata atttcttggg tagtttgcag ttttaaaatt atgttttaaa
     7921 atggactatc atatgcttac cgtaacttga aagtatttcg atttcttggc tttatatatc
     7981 ttgtggaaag gacgaaacac cgaaagacca caacacgtag cggttttaga gctagaaata
     8041 gcaagttaaa ataaggctag tccgttatca acttgaaaaa gtggcaccga gtcggtgctt
     8101 ttttaagctt ggcgtaacta gatcttgaga caaatggcag tattcatcca caattttaaa
     8161 agaaaagggg ggattggggg gtacagtgca ggggaaagaa tagtagacat aatagcaaca
     8221 gacatacaaa ctaaagaatt acaaaaacaa attacaaaaa ttcaaaattt tcgggtttat
     8281 tacagggaca gcagagatcc actttggcgc cggctcgagg ggg
//
