>Addgene plasmid #75759 | PIK3R5 gRNA (BRDN0001146332) | depositor partial sequence | sequence record 143219 | Target Sequence
AAAGACCACAACACGTAGCG
