>Addgene plasmid #75759 | PIK3R5 gRNA (BRDN0001146332) | addgene partial sequence | sequence record 184511 | hU6-F
CGTGACGTAGAAAGTAATAATTTCTTGGGTAGTTTGCAGTTTTAAAATTATGTTTTAAAATGGACTATCA
TATGCTTACCGTAACTTGAAAGTATTTCGATTTCTTGGCTTTATATATCTTGTGGAAAGGACGAAACACC
GAAAGACCACAACACGTAGCGGTTTTAGAGCTAGAAATAGCAAGTTAAAATAAGGCTAGTCCGTTATCAA
CTTGAAAAAGTGGCACCGAGTCGGTGCTTTTTTAAGCTTGGCGTAACTAGATCTTGAGACAAATGGCAGT
ATTCATCCACAATTTTAAAAGAAAAGGGGGGATTGGGGGGTACAGTGCAGGGGAAAGAATAGTAGACATA
ATAGCAACAGACATACAAACTAAAGAATTACAAAAACAAATTACAAAAATTCAAAATTTTCGGGTTTATT
ACAGGGACAGCAGAGATCCACTTTGGCGCCGGCTCGAGGGGGCCCGGGTGCAAAGATGGATAAAGTTTTA
AACAGAGAGGAATCTTTGCAGCTAATGGACCTTCTAGGTCTTGAAAGGAGTGGGAATTGGCTCCGGTGCC
CGTCAGTGGG
